>Addgene plasmid #124416 | pTU-B-013 | addgene full sequence | sequence record 244268 | Addgene NGS Result
TTTTCTACTGAACCGCTCTAGATTTCAGTGCAATTTATCTCTTCAAATGTAGCACCTGAAGTCAGCCCCA
TACGATATAAGTTGTAATTCTCATGTTAGTCATGCCCCGCGCCCACCGGAAGGAGCTGACTGGGTTGCTC
CTAGGATGCAGTGACTCGCACATTTCCCCGAAAAGTGCCACCTGAATTCGAAATCCCTGAAACTGAGACT
GTAGAAAATAAGCTTGTCCAGACTATTGGATCCAAGAGATTTCTACACGATTGAGCACTGTCTCCTGCAG
GCTCGGTACCAAATTCCAGAAAAGAGGCCTCCCGAAAGGGGGGCCTTTTTTCGTTTTGGTCCTAATAGAT
AAAGGATAGGTCTGGTAGTGTTGTTCGTTCTCGCAGGTAAATCAATAATACTCAGCAGTTCCGTAGACTT
TTCAGTGGGACAGGGTAGCGATAACAGATAGATTGTAATAAGACACAGTAGGTGCTCGTAGTTGCGTGAA
GAGAACCGCTCAGGAAATCCAGTCAGAAGTATTGGTAATCGTTGAAAACTCAGTCGACTGCTGCCACCGC
TGAGCAATAACTAGCATAACCCCTTGGGGCCTCTAAACGGGTCTTGAGGGGTTTTTTGCCAGGCATCAAA
TAAAACGAAAGGCTCAGTCGGAAGACTGGGCCTTTCGTTTTATCTGTTGTTTGTCGGTGAACGCTCTCCT
GAGTAGGACAAATCCGCCGGGAGCGGATTTGAACGTTGTGAAGCAACGGCCCGGAGGGTGGCGGGCAGGA
CGCCCGCCATAAACTGCCAGGCATCAAACTAAGCAGAAGGCCATCCTGACGGATGGCCTTTTTGCGTTTC
AGATCTACCGGTAAACCAGCAATAGACATAAGCGGCTATTTAACGACCCTGCCCTGAACCGACGACCGGG
TCATCGTGGCCGGATCTTGCGGCCCCTCGGCTTGAACGAATTGTTAGACATTATTTGCCGACTACCTTGG
TGATCTCGCCTTTCACGTAGTGGACAAATTCTTCCAACTGATCTGCGCGCGAGGCCAAGCGATCTTCTTC
TTGTCCAAGATAAGCCTGTCTAGCTTCAAGTATGACGGGCTGATACTGGGCCGGCAGGCGCTCCATTGCC
CAGTCGGCAGCGACATCCTTCGGCGCGATTTTGCCGGTTACTGCGCTGTACCAAATGCGGGACAACGTAA
GCACTACATTTCGCTCATCGCCAGCCCAGTCGGGCGGCGAGTTCCATAGCGTTAAGGTTTCATTTAGCGC
CTCAAATAGATCCTGTTCAGGAACCGGATCAAAGAGTTCCTCCGCCGCTGGACCTACCAAGGCAACGCTA
TGTTCTCTTGCTTTTGTCAGCAAGATAGCCAGATCAATGTCGATCGTGGCTGGCTCGAAGATACCTGCAA
GAATGTCATTGCGCTGCCATTCTCCAAATTGCAGTTCGCGCTTAGCTGGATAACGCCACGGAATGATGTC
GTCGTGCACAACAATGGTGACTTCTACAGCGCGGAGAATCTCGCTCTCTCCAGGGGAAGCCGAAGTTTCC
AAAAGGTCGTTGATCAAAGCTCGCCGCGTTGTTTCATCAAGCCTTACGGTCACCGTAACCAGCAAATCAA
TATCACTGTGTGGCTTCAGGCCGTCATCCACTGCGGAGCCGTACAAATGTACGGCCAGCAACGTCGGTTC
GAGATGGCGCTCGATGACGCCAACTACCTCTGATAGTTGAGTCGATACTTCGGCGATCACCGCTTCCCTC
ATACTCTTCCTTTTTCAATATTATTGAAGCATTTATCAGGGTTATTGTCTCATGAGCGGATACATATTTG
AATGTATTTAGAAAAATAAACAAATAGCTAGCTCACTCGGTCGCTACGCTCCGGGCGTGAGACTGCGGCG
GGCGCTGCGGACACATACAAAGTTACCCACAGATTCCGTGGATAAGCAGGGGACTAACATGTGAGGCAAA
ACAGCAGGGCCGCGCCGGTGGCGTTTTTCCATAGGCTCCGCCCTCCTGCCAGAGTTCACATAAACAGACG
CTTTTCCGGTGCATCTGTGGGAGCCGTGAGGCTCAACCATGAATCTGACAGTACGGGCGAAACCCGACAG
GACTTAAAGATCCCCACCGTTTCCGGCGGGTCGCTCCCTCTTGCGCTCTCCTGTTCCGACCCTGCCGTTT
ACCGGATACCTGTTCCGCCTTTCTCCCTTACGGGAAGTGTGGCGCTTTCTCATAGCTCACACACTGGTAT
CTCGGCTCGGTGTAGGTCGTTTGCTCCAAGCTGGGCTGTAAGCAAGAACTCCCCGTTCAGCCCGACTGCT
GCGCCTTATCCGGTAACTGTTCACTTGAGTCCAACCCGGAAAAGCACGGTAAAACGCCACTGGCAGCAGC
CATTGGTAACTGGGAGTTCGCAGAGGATTTGTTTAGCTAAACACGCGGTTGCTCTTGAAGTGTGCGCCAA
AGTCCGGCTACACTGGAAGGACAGATTTGGTTGCTGTGCTCTGCGAAAGCCAGTTACCACGGTTAAGCAG
TTCCCCAACTGACTTAACCTTCGATCAAACCACCTCCCCAGGTGGTTTTTTCGTTTACAGGGCAAAAGAT
TACGCGCAGAAAAAAAGGATCTCAAGAAGATCCTTTGATC
Features (pLannotate 1.2.2; 8 found; start..end, strand, type, name):
     97..137     -  CDS            TcR (fragment): tetracycline efflux protein; tet; confers resistance to tetracycline
    548..563     +  CDS            SET1 (fragment): solubility-enhancement tag derived from T7 phage gene 10B
    571..618     +  terminator     T7 terminator: transcription terminator for bacteriophage T7 RNA polymerase
    630..673     -  terminator     rrnB T1 terminator: Escherichia coli rrnB; transcription terminator T1 from the E. coli rrnB gene
    805..832     +  terminator     rrnB T2 terminator: transcription terminator T2 from the E. coli rrnB gene
    961..1752    -  CDS            SmR: aminoglycoside adenylyltransferase (Murphy, 1985); aadA; confers resistance to spectinomycin and streptomycin
   1753..1844    -  promoter       AmpR promoter: bla
   1892..2630    -  rep_origin     CloDF13 ori: Plasmids containing the CloDF13 (CDF) origin of replication can be propagated in E. coli cells that contain additional plasmids with compatible origins.
