[The description below was written by a language model from this plasmid's Addgene catalogue record and pLannotate feature annotations shown in this document.]
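Description:
pTU-B-013 is a small (about 2.6 kb) bacterial plasmid built on a pCDF backbone. It belongs to a toolkit for the modular and combinatorial assembly of synthetic gene circuits in E. coli. It is catalogued as the empty "slot B" vector for step 1 of that assembly scheme, so it serves as a receiver or placeholder rather than an expression construct with a defined payload. The insert is listed as slot B plus a terminator and a spacer. No gene of interest, promoter for a cargo gene or reporter is recorded.

The plasmid replicates from the CloDF13 (CDF) origin, which is compatible with other common origin classes, so it can coexist in one cell with plasmids that carry other parts of a multi-plasmid circuit. Selection relies on the aadA aminoglycoside adenylyltransferase gene (SmR), which confers spectinomycin and streptomycin resistance. In the annotation this gene lies directly downstream of a bla-type AmpR promoter. The repository lists the plasmid as high copy.

The remaining annotated features are transcription terminators: a T7 terminator and the E. coli rrnB T1 and T2 terminators. They probably correspond to the terminator in the insert name and to insulation of the slot from neighbouring transcription. Two very short matches, one to a tetracycline resistance gene and one to a T7 gene 10B-derived solubility tag, are only fragments. They are most likely backbone remnants or incidental hits, not functional elements. The automated annotation does not identify the slot B junctions or the cloning sites used for assembly, and the record does not describe them. The depositor's original annotated file would be needed for those details.
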