Addgene plasmid #124416: pTU-B-013
Purpose: Slot B, empty (step 1)
Depositing lab: Yolanda Schaerli. Depositing organization: Universite de Lausanne (UNIL). Publication: A Framework for the Modular and Combinatorial Assembly of Synthetic Gene Circuits. Santos-Moreno J, Schaerli Y. ACS Synth Biol. 2019 Jul 19;8(7):1691-1697. doi: 10.1021/acssynbio.9b00174. Epub 2019 Jun 24. PubMed 31185158.
Backbone
  Vector backbone: pCDF
  Vector type: Bacterial Expression, Synthetic Biology
Growth in bacteria
  Bacterial resistance: Spectinomycin, 50 μg/mL
  Growth temperature: 37°C
  Growth strain: DH5alpha
  Copy number: High Copy
Gene/Insert
  Gene/Insert name: slot B + terminator + spacer
Terms and licenses: Academic/Nonprofit Terms; Industry Terms: Not Available to Industry
Depositor comments: GenBank file with original annotations can be downloaded from the "Resource Information" section. Please visit https://www.biorxiv.org/content/10.1101/611574v1 for bioRxiv preprint.
How to cite: pTU-B-013 was a gift from Yolanda Schaerli (Addgene plasmid # 124416 ; http://n2t.net/addgene:124416 ; RRID:Addgene_124416)
